Addgene plasmid #163370: HA-Clover-HIF-1alpha S31D
Purpose: Express HA- and Clover-tagged HIF-1alpha (with a site-directed mutation Ser31Asp) plasmid
Depositing lab: Violaine Sée. Depositing organization: University of Liverpool.
Backbone
  Vector backbone: HA-Clover-HIF-1_ Wildtype
  Backbone manufacturer: Leonard Daly
  Backbone size w/o insert (bp): 6179
  Vector type: Mammalian Expression
  Selectable markers: Neomycin (select with G418)
Growth in bacteria
  Bacterial resistance: Ampicillin, 100 μg/mL
  Growth temperature: 37°C
  Growth strain: DH5alpha
  Copy number: High Copy
Gene/Insert
  Gene/Insert name: Hypoxia Inducible Factor 1 alpha S31D (alt name: HIF-1a)
  Species: H. sapiens (human)
  Insert size (bp): 2481
  Mutation: S31D
  Entrez Gene: HIF1A (a.k.a. HIF-1-alpha, HIF-1A, HIF-1alpha, HIF1, HIF1-ALPHA, MOP1, PASD8, bHLHe78)
  Promoter: CMV Promoter
  Tag / fusion protein: HA- and Clover-tagged (N terminal on backbone)
  Cloning method: Restriction Enzyme; 5′ cloning site BsrGI (not destroyed); 3′ cloning site NotI (not destroyed)
  Sequencing primers: 5′ GCAGAACACCCCCATCGG; 3′ GAACAGAATGGAATGGAGC
Resource information
  A portion of this plasmid was derived from a plasmid made by: HIF1A Gene from HA-HIF1alpha-pcDNA3 from William Kaelin (Addgene plasmid # 18949)
Terms and licenses: Academic/Nonprofit Terms; Industry Terms: Not Available to Industry
Depositor comments: Site-directed Mutagenesis
How to cite: HA-Clover-HIF-1alpha S31D was a gift from Violaine Sée (Addgene plasmid # 163370 ; http://n2t.net/addgene:163370 ; RRID:Addgene_163370)
