[The description below was written by a language model from this plasmid's Addgene catalogue record and pLannotate feature annotations shown in this document.]
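Description:
HA-Clover-HIF-1alpha S31D is a mammalian expression plasmid of about 8.7 kb that produces human hypoxia-inducible factor 1 alpha (HIF1A) carrying a serine-to-aspartate substitution at residue 31. It was made by site-directed mutagenesis of the corresponding wild-type HA-Clover-HIF-1alpha plasmid, and the HIF1A sequence traces back to an earlier pcDNA3-based HA-HIF1alpha construct. The layout matches that pcDNA3-style architecture. A high-copy ColE1/pUC origin and an ampicillin resistance gene (β-lactamase) with its own promoter support propagation in E. coli, and an f1 origin is also present. For selection in mammalian cells, an SV40 early promoter drives the neomycin phosphotransferase gene, followed by an SV40 poly(A) signal, which allows G418 selection of stable transfectants.

The expression cassette uses the CMV immediate-early enhancer and promoter to drive a single fusion reading frame, terminated by the bovine growth hormone polyadenylation signal. The green/yellow fluorescent protein Clover lies directly upstream of the HIF1A coding region (about 2.5 kb), which the record places between BsrGI and NotI sites. The catalogue entry describes both HA and Clover as N-terminal tags supplied by the backbone. The automated feature table annotates Clover but not the short HA epitope, so the exact position of HA is not shown. T7 and SP6 promoters flank the cassette. The short HIV-1 LTR, ble and lacI fragments in the table appear to be minor sequence matches rather than functional parts.

The fusion allows HIF-1alpha to be followed by fluorescence in live cells and detected or pulled down through HA. Aspartate substitutions for serine are commonly used to mimic phosphorylation, but the record does not state the rationale for S31D.
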