Features (pLannotate 1.2.2; 22 found; start..end, strand, type, name):
     30..82      -  misc_feature   bom (fragment): basis of mobility region from pBR322
    237..616     +  enhancer       CMV enhancer: human cytomegalovirus immediate early enhancer
    617..820     +  promoter       CMV promoter: human cytomegalovirus (CMV) immediate early promoter
    816..849     +  LTR            5' LTR (truncated) (fragment): truncated 5' long terminal repeat (LTR) from HIV-1
    865..883     +  promoter       T7 promoter: promoter for bacteriophage T7 RNA polymerase
    945..1661    +  CDS            Clover: Clover is a basic (constitutively fluorescent) green/yellow fluorescent protein published in 2012, derived from Aequorea victoria. It is reported to be a rapidly-maturing weak dimer with high acid sensitivity.
   1674..4151    +  CDS            HIF1A: HIF1A_HUMAN - Also known as BHLHE78, MOP1 From Homo sapiens (Human).
   4215..4233    -  promoter       SP6 promoter: promoter for bacteriophage SP6 RNA polymerase
   4259..4483    +  polyA_signal   bGH poly(A) signal: bovine growth hormone polyadenylation signal
   4487..4508    +  promoter       SV40 promoter (fragment): SV40 enhancer and early promoter
   4529..4957    +  rep_origin     f1 ori (sequence partly withheld): f1 bacteriophage origin of replication; arrow indicates direction of (+) strand synthesis
   4971..5300    +  promoter       SV40 promoter: SV40 enhancer and early promoter
   5367..6158    +  CDS            neo: KKA2_KLEPN - Also known as kan, nptII. Experimental evidence at protein level: Swiss-Prot protein existence level 1. Resistance to kanamycin, neomycin, paromomycin, ribostamycin, butirosin and gentamicin B. From Klebsiella pneumoniae.
   6182..6340    +  CDS            ble (fragment): BLE_KLEPN - Experimental evidence at protein level: Swiss-Prot protein existence level 1. Binding protein with a strong affinity to the bleomycin family of antibiotics. Binds to CL990; an antimitotic-antibiotic compound. From Klebsiella pneumoniae.
   6335..6456    +  polyA_signal   SV40 poly(A) signal: SV40 polyadenylation signal
   6529..6545    -  protein_bind   lac operator: The lac repressor binds to the lac operator to inhibit transcription in E. coli. This inhibition can be relieved by adding lactose or isopropyl-β-D-thiogalactopyranoside (IPTG). lac repressor encoded by lacI
   6553..6583    -  promoter       lac promoter: promoter for the E. coli lac operon
   6598..6619    -  protein_bind   CAP binding site: CAP binding activates transcription in the presence of cAMP. E. coli catabolite activator protein
   6632..6724    -  CDS            lacI (fragment): lac repressor; lacI; The lac repressor binds to the lac operator to inhibit transcription in E. coli. This inhibition can be relieved by adding lactose or isopropyl-β-D-thiogalactopyranoside (IPTG).
   6907..7495    -  rep_origin     ori: high-copy-number ColE1/pMB1/pBR322/pUC origin of replication
   7666..8526    -  CDS            AmpR: β-lactamase; bla; confers resistance to ampicillin, carbenicillin, and related antibiotics
   8527..8631    -  promoter       AmpR promoter: bla
>Addgene plasmid #163370 | HA-Clover-HIF-1alpha S31D | addgene full sequence | sequence record 322293 | Addgene NGS Result
TCGACGGATCGGGAGATCTCCCGATCCCCTATGGTGCACTCTCAGTACAATCTGCTCTGATGCCGCATAG
TTAAGCCAGTATCTGCTCCCTGCTTGTGTGTTGGAGGTCGCTGAGTAGTGCGCGAGCAAAATTTAAGCTA
CAACAAGGCAAGGCTTGACCGACAATTGCATGAAGAATCTGCTTAGGGTTAGGCGTTTTGCGCTGCTTCG
CGATGTACGGGCCAGATATACGCGTTGACATTGATTATTGACTAGTTATTAATAGTAATCAATTACGGGG
TCATTAGTTCATAGCCCATATATGGAGTTCCGCGTTACATAACTTACGGTAAATGGCCCGCCTGGCTGAC
CGCCCAACGACCCCCGCCCATTGACGTCAATAATGACGTATGTTCCCATAGTAACGCCAATAGGGACTTT
CCATTGACGTCAATGGGTGGAGTATTTACGGTAAACTGCCCACTTGGCAGTACATCAAGTGTATCATATG
CCAAGTACGCCCCCTATTGACGTCAATGACGGTAAATGGCCCGCCTGGCATTATGCCCAGTACATGACCT
TATGGGACTTTCCTACTTGGCAGTACATCTACGTATTAGTCATCGCTATTACCATGGTGATGCGGTTTTG
GCAGTACATCAATGGGCGTGGATAGCGGTTTGACTCACGGGGATTTCCAAGTCTCCACCCCATTGACGTC
AATGGGAGTTTGTTTTGGCACCAAAATCAACGGGACTTTCCAAAATGTCGTAACAACTCCGCCCCATTGA
CGCAAATGGGCGGTAGGCGTGTACGGTGGGAGGTCTATATAAGCAGAGCTCTCTGGCTAACTAGAGAACC
CACTGCTTACTGGCTTATCGAAATTAATACGACTCACTATAGGGAGACCCAAGCTTACCATGGCCTACCC
CTACGACGTGCCCGACTACGCCTCCCTCGGATCCATGGTGAGCAAGGGCGAGGAGCTGTTCACCGGGGTG
GTGCCCATCCTGGTCGAGCTGGACGGCGACGTAAACGGCCACAAGTTCAGCGTCCGCGGCGAGGGCGAGG
GCGATGCCACCAACGGCAAGCTGACCCTGAAGTTCATCTGCACCACCGGCAAGCTGCCCGTGCCCTGGCC
CACCCTCGTGACCACCTTCGGCTACGGCGTGGCCTGCTTCAGCCGCTACCCCGACCACATGAAGCAGCAC
GACTTCTTCAAGTCCGCCATGCCCGAAGGCTACGTCCAGGAGCGCACCATCTCTTTCAAGGACGACGGTA
CCTACAAGACCCGCGCCGAGGTGAAGTTCGAGGGCGACACCCTGGTGAACCGCATCGAGCTGAAGGGCAT
CGACTTCAAGGAGGACGGCAACATCCTGGGGCACAAGCTGGAGTACAACTTCAACAGCCACAACGTCTAT
ATCACGGCCGACAAGCAGAAGAACGGCATCAAGGCTAACTTCAAGATCCGCCACAACGTTGAGGACGGCA
GCGTGCAGCTCGCCGACCACTACCAGCAGAACACCCCCATCGGCGACGGCCCCGTGCTGCTGCCCGACAA
CCACTACCTGAGCCATCAGTCCGCCCTGAGCAAAGACCCCAACGAGAAGCGCGATCACATGGTCCTGCTG
GAGTTCGTGACCGCCGCCGGGATTACACATGGCATGGACGAGCTGTACAAGGGATCCGCCACCATGGAGG
GCGCCGGCGGCGCGAACGACAAGAAAAAGATAAGTTCTGAACGTCGAAAAGAAAAGTCTCGAGATGCAGC
CAGATCTCGGCGAGATAAAGAATCTGAAGTTTTTTATGAGCTTGCTCATCAGTTGCCACTTCCACATAAT
GTGAGTTCGCATCTTGATAAGGCCTCTGTGATGAGGCTTACCATCAGCTATTTGCGTGTGAGGAAACTTC
TGGATGCTGGTGATTTGGATATTGAAGATGACATGAAAGCACAGATGAATTGCTTTTATTTGAAAGCCTT
GGATGGTTTTGTTATGGTTCTCACAGATGATGGTGACATGATTTACATTTCTGATAATGTGAACAAATAC
ATGGGATTAACTCAGTTTGAACTAACTGGACACAGTGTGTTTGATTTTACTCATCCATGTGACCATGAGG
AAATGAGAGAAATGCTTACACACAGAAATGGCCTTGTGAAAAAGGGTAAAGAACAAAACACACAGCGAAG
CTTTTTTCTCAGAATGAAGTGTACCCTAACTAGCCGAGGAAGAACTATGAACATAAAGTCTGCAACATGG
AAGGTATTGCACTGCACAGGCCACATTCACGTATATGATACCAACAGTAACCAACCTCAGTGTGGGTATA
AGAAACCACCTATGACCTGCTTGGTGCTGATTTGTGAACCCATTCCTCACCCATCAAATATTGAAATTCC
TTTAGATAGCAAGACTTTCCTCAGTCGACACAGCCTGGATATGAAATTTTCTTATTGTGATGAAAGAATT
ACCGAATTGATGGGATATGAGCCAGAAGAACTTTTAGGCCGCTCAATTTATGAATATTATCATGCTTTGG
ACTCTGATCATCTGACCAAAACTCATCATGATATGTTTACTAAAGGACAAGTCACCACAGGACAGTACAG
GATGCTTGCCAAAAGAGGTGGATATGTCTGGGTTGAAACTCAAGCAACTGTCATATATAACACCAAGAAT
TCTCAACCACAGTGCATTGTATGTGTGAATTACGTTGTGAGTGGTATTATTCAGCACGACTTGATTTTCT
CCCTTCAACAAACAGAATGTGTCCTTAAACCGGTTGAATCTTCAGATATGAAAATGACTCAGCTATTCAC
CAAAGTTGAATCAGAAGATACAAGTAGCCTCTTTGACAAACTTAAGAAGGAACCTGATGCTTTAACTTTG
CTGGCCCCAGCCGCTGGAGACACAATCATATCTTTAGATTTTGGCAGCAACGACACAGAAACTGATGACC
AGCAACTTGAGGAAGTACCATTATATAATGATGTAATGCTCCCCTCACCCAACGAAAAATTACAGAATAT
AAATTTGGCAATGTCTCCATTACCCACCGCTGAAACGCCAAAGCCACTTCGAAGTAGTGCTGACCCTGCA
CTCAATCAAGAAGTTGCATTAAAATTAGAACCAAATCCAGAGTCACTGGAACTTTCTTTTACCATGCCCC
AGATTCAGGATCAGACACCTAGTCCTTCCGATGGAAGCACTAGACAAAGTTCACCTGAGCCTAATAGTCC
CAGTGAATATTGTTTTTATGTGGATAGTGATATGGTCAATGAATTCAAGTTGGAATTGGTAGAAAAACTT
TTTGCTGAAGACACAGAAGCAAAGAACCCATTTTCTACTCAGGACACAGATTTAGACTTGGAGATGTTAG
CTCCCTATATCCCAATGGATGATGACTTCCAGTTACGTTCCTTCGATCAGTTGTCACCATTAGAAAGCAG
TTCCGCAAGCCCTGAAAGCGCAAGTCCTCAAAGCACAGTTACAGTATTCCAGCAGACTCAAATACAAGAA
CCTACTGCTAATGCCACCACTACCACTGCCACCACTGATGAATTAAAAACAGTGACAAAAGACCGTATGG
AAGACATTAAAATATTGATTGCATCTCCATCTCCTACCCACATACATAAAGAAACTACTAGTGCCACATC
ATCACCATATAGAGATACTCAAAGTCGGACAGCCTCACCAAACAGAGCAGGAAAAGGAGTCATAGAACAG
ACAGAAAAATCTCATCCAAGAAGCCCTAACGTGTTATCTGTCGCTTTGAGTCAAAGAACTACAGTTCCTG
AGGAAGAACTAAATCCAAAGATACTAGCTTTGCAGAATGCTCAGAGAAAGCGAAAAATGGAACATGATGG
TTCACTTTTTCAAGCAGTAGGAATTGGAACATTATTACAGCAGCCAGACGATCATGCAGCTACTACATCA
CTTTCTTGGAAACGTGTAAAAGGATGCAAATCTAGTGAACAGAATGGAATGGAGCAAAAGACAATTATTT
TAATACCCTCTGATTTAGCATGTAGACTGCTGGGGCAATCAATGGATGAAAGTGGATTACCACAGCTGAC
CAGTTATGATTGTGAAGTTAATGCTCCTATACAAGGCAGCAGAAACCTACTGCAGGGTGAAGAATTACTC
AGAGCTTTGGATCAAGTTAACTGACAATTCTGCAGATATCCATCACACTGGCGGCCGCTCGAGCATGCAT
CTAGAGGGCCCTATTCTATAGTGTCACCTAAATGCTAGAGCTCGCTGATCAGCCTCGACTGTGCCTTCTA
GTTGCCAGCCATCTGTTGTTTGCCCCTCCCCCGTGCCTTCCTTGACCCTGGAAGGTGCCACTCCCACTGT
CCTTTCCTAATAAAATGAGGAAATTGCATCGCATTGTCTGAGTAGGTGTCATTCTATTCTGGGGGGTGGG
GTGGGGCAGGACAGCAAGGGGGAGGATTGGGAAGACAATAGCAGGCATGCTGGGGATGCGGTGGGCTCTA
TGGCTTCTGAGGCGGAAAGAACCAGCTGGGGCTCTAGGGGGTATCCCC
[124 nt withheld, positions 4529-4652]
C
[91 nt withheld, positions 4654-4744]
A
[49 nt withheld, positions 4746-4794]
CCTTTGACGTTGGAGTCCACGTTCTTT
[37 nt withheld, positions 4822-4858]
ACCCTATCTCGGTCTATTCTTTTGATTTATAAGGGATTTTGCCGATTTCGGCCTATTGGTTAAAAAATGA
GCTGATTTAACAAAAATTTAACGCGAATTAATTCTGTGGAATGTGTGTCAGTTAGGGTGTGGAAAGTCCC
CAGGCTCCCCAGCAGGCAGAAGTATGCAAAGCATGCATCTCAATTAGTCAGCAACCAGGTGTGGAAAGTC
CCCAGGCTCCCCAGCAGGCAGAAGTATGCAAAGCATGCATCTCAATTAGTCAGCAACCATAGTCCCGCCC
CTAACTCCGCCCATCCCGCCCCTAACTCCGCCCAGTTCCGCCCATTCTCCGCCCCATGGCTGACTAATTT
TTTTTATTTATGCAGAGGCCGAGGCCGCCTCTGCCTCTGAGCTATTCCAGAAGTAGTGAGGAGGCTTTTT
TGGAGGCCTAGGCTTTTGCAAAAAGCTCCCGGGAGCTTGTATATCCATTTTCGGATCTGATCAAGAGACA
GGATGAGGATCGTTTCGCATGATTGAACAAGATGGATTGCACGCAGGTTCTCCGGCCGCTTGGGTGGAGA
GGCTATTCGGCTATGACTGGGCACAACAGACAATCGGCTGCTCTGATGCCGCCGTGTTCCGGCTGTCAGC
GCAGGGGCGCCCGGTTCTTTTTGTCAAGACCGACCTGTCCGGTGCCCTGAATGAACTGCAGGACGAGGCA
GCGCGGCTATCGTGGCTGGCCACGACGGGCGTTCCTTGCGCAGCTGTGCTCGACGTTGTCACTGAAGCGG
GAAGGGACTGGCTGCTATTGGGCGAAGTGCCGGGGCAGGATCTCCTGTCATCTCACCTTGCTCCTGCCGA
GAAAGTATCCATCATGGCTGATGCAATGCGGCGGCTGCATACGCTTGATCCGGCTACCTGCCCATTCGAC
CACCAAGCGAAACATCGCATCGAGCGAGCACGTACTCGGATGGAAGCCGGTCTTGTCGATCAGGATGATC
TGGACGAAGAGCATCAGGGGCTCGCGCCAGCCGAACTGTTCGCCAGGCTCAAGGCGCGCATGCCCGACGG
CGAGGATCTCGTCGTGACCCATGGCGATGCCTGCTTGCCGAATATCATGGTGGAAAATGGCCGCTTTTCT
GGATTCATCGACTGTGGCCGGCTGGGTGTGGCGGACCGCTATCAGGACATAGCGTTGGCTACCCGTGATA
TTGCTGAAGAGCTTGGCGGCGAATGGGCTGACCGCTTCCTCGTGCTTTACGGTATCGCCGCTCCCGATTC
GCAGCGCATCGCCTTCTATCGCCTTCTTGACGAGTTCTTCTGAGCGGGACTCTGGGGTTCGAAATGACCG
ACCAAGCGACGCCCAACCTGCCATCACGAGATTTCGATTCCACCGCCGCCTTCTATGAAAGGTTGGGCTT
CGGAATCGTTTTCCGGGACGCCGGCTGGATGATCCTCCAGCGCGGGGATCTCATGCTGGAGTTCTTCGCC
CACCCCAACTTGTTTATTGCAGCTTATAATGGTTACAAATAAAGCAATAGCATCACAAATTTCACAAATA
AAGCATTTTTTTCACTGCATTCTAGTTGTGGTTTGTCCAAACTCATCAATGTATCTTATCATGTCTGTAT
ACCGTCGACCTCTAGCTAGAGCTTGGCGTAATCATGGTCATAGCTGTTTCCTGTGTGAAATTGTTATCCG
CTCACAATTCCACACAACATACGAGCCGGAAGCATAAAGTGTAAAGCCTGGGGTGCCTAATGAGTGAGCT
AACTCACATTAATTGCGTTGCGCTCACTGCCCGCTTTCCAGTCGGGAAACCTGTCGTGCCAGCTGCATTA
ATGAATCGGCCAACGCGCGGGGAGAGGCGGTTTGCGTATTGGGCGCTCTTCCGCTTCCTCGCTCACTGAC
TCGCTGCGCTCGGTCGTTCGGCTGCGGCGAGCGGTATCAGCTCACTCAAAGGCGGTAATACGGTTATCCA
CAGAATCAGGGGATAACGCAGGAAAGAACATGTGAGCAAAAGGCCAGCAAAAGGCCAGGAACCGTAAAAA
GGCCGCGTTGCTGGCGTTTTTCCATAGGCTCCGCCCCCCTGACGAGCATCACAAAAATCGACGCTCAAGT
CAGAGGTGGCGAAACCCGACAGGACTATAAAGATACCAGGCGTTTCCCCCTGGAAGCTCCCTCGTGCGCT
CTCCTGTTCCGACCCTGCCGCTTACCGGATACCTGTCCGCCTTTCTCCCTTCGGGAAGCGTGGCGCTTTC
TCATAGCTCACGCTGTAGGTATCTCAGTTCGGTGTAGGTCGTTCGCTCCAAGCTGGGCTGTGTGCACGAA
CCCCCCGTTCAGCCCGACCGCTGCGCCTTATCCGGTAACTATCGTCTTGAGTCCAACCCGGTAAGACACG
ACTTATCGCCACTGGCAGCAGCCACTGGTAACAGGATTAGCAGAGCGAGGTATGTAGGCGGTGCTACAGA
GTTCTTGAAGTGGTGGCCTAACTACGGCTACACTAGAAGAACAGTATTTGGTATCTGCGCTCTGCTGAAG
CCAGTTACCTTCGGAAAAAGAGTTGGTAGCTCTTGATCCGGCAAACAAACCACCGCTGGTAGCGGTGGTT
TTTTTGTTTGCAAGCAGCAGATTACGCGCAGAAAAAAAGGATCTCAAGAAGATCCTTTGATCTTTTCTAC
GGGGTCTGACGCTCAGTGGAACGAAAACTCACGTTAAGGGATTTTGGTCATGAGATTATCAAAAAGGATC
TTCACCTAGATCCTTTTAAATTAAAAATGAAGTTTTAAATCAATCTAAAGTATATATGAGTAAACTTGGT
CTGACAGTTACCAATGCTTAATCAGTGAGGCACCTATCTCAGCGATCTGTCTATTTCGTTCATCCATAGT
TGCCTGACTCCCCGTCGTGTAGATAACTACGATACGGGAGGGCTTACCATCTGGCCCCAGTGCTGCAATG
ATACCGCGAGACCCACGCTCACCGGCTCCAGATTTATCAGCAATAAACCAGCCAGCCGGAAGGGCCGAGC
GCAGAAGTGGTCCTGCAACTTTATCCGCCTCCATCCAGTCTATTAATTGTTGCCGGGAAGCTAGAGTAAG
TAGTTCGCCAGTTAATAGTTTGCGCAACGTTGTTGCCATTGCTACAGGCATCGTGGTGTCACGCTCGTCG
TTTGGTATGGCTTCATTCAGCTCCGGTTCCCAACGATCAAGGCGAGTTACATGATCCCCCATGTTGTGCA
AAAAAGCGGTTAGCTCCTTCGGTCCTCCGATCGTTGTCAGAAGTAAGTTGGCCGCAGTGTTATCACTCAT
GGTTATGGCAGCACTGCATAATTCTCTTACTGTCATGCCATCCGTAAGATGCTTTTCTGTGACTGGTGAG
TACTCAACCAAGTCATTCTGAGAATAGTGTATGCGGCGACCGAGTTGCTCTTGCCCGGCGTCAATACGGG
ATAATACCGCGCCACATAGCAGAACTTTAAAAGTGCTCATCATTGGAAAACGTTCTTCGGGGCGAAAACT
CTCAAGGATCTTACCGCTGTTGAGATCCAGTTCGATGTAACCCACTCGTGCACCCAACTGATCTTCAGCA
TCTTTTACTTTCACCAGCGTTTCTGGGTGAGCAAAAACAGGAAGGCAAAATGCCGCAAAAAAGGGAATAA
GGGCGACACGGAAATGTTGAATACTCATACTCTTCCTTTTTCAATATTATTGAAGCATTTATCAGGGTTA
TTGTCTCATGAGCGGATACATATTTGAATGTATTTAGAAAAATAAACAAATAGGGGTTCCGCGCACATTT
CCCCGAAAAGTGCCACCTGACG
